Addgene plasmid #220191: pSpyC-GFP
Purpose: sgRNA expression vector - pBG42 promoter with GFP in sgRNA site
Depositing lab: Larry Halverson. Depositing organization: Iowa State University. Publication: Optimized CRISPR Interference System for Investigating Pseudomonas alloputida Genes Involved in Rhizosphere Microbiome Assembly. Roghair Stroud MN, Vang DX, Halverson LJ. ACS Synth Biol. 2024 Aug 20. doi: 10.1021/acssynbio.4c00312. PubMed 39163848.
Backbone
  Vector backbone: pSpyC
  Vector type: Bacterial Expression, CRISPR
Growth in bacteria
  Bacterial resistance: Kanamycin, 50 μg/mL
  Growth temperature: 37°C
  Growth strain: DH5alpha
  Copy number: High Copy
Gene/Insert
  Gene/Insert name: pBG42 promoter with GFP in sgRNA site (alt names: msfGFP; GFP)
  gRNA/shRNA sequence: Unspecified
  Species: Synthetic
  Insert size (bp): 729
  Mutation: monomeric superfolder green fluorescent protein
  Promoter: pBG42
  Cloning method: Restriction Enzyme; 5′ cloning site Unknown (unknown if destroyed)
Terms and licenses: Academic/Nonprofit Terms; Industry Terms: Not Available to Industry
How to cite: pSpyC-GFP was a gift from Larry Halverson (Addgene plasmid # 220191 ; http://n2t.net/addgene:220191 ; RRID:Addgene_220191)
