[The description below was written by a language model from this plasmid's Addgene catalogue record and pLannotate feature annotations shown in this document.]
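Description:
pSpyC-GFP is a 4,033 bp bacterial sgRNA expression vector built on the pSpyC backbone for CRISPR applications, deposited alongside work on an optimized CRISPR interference system for Pseudomonas alloputida. It replicates through the broad-host-range pBBR1 oriV together with its cognate pBBR1 Rep protein, which allows maintenance in E. coli cloning strains as well as in diverse Gram-negative hosts. An incP oriT permits conjugative mobilization from a donor strain that supplies the transfer functions. Selection is by kanamycin through the aphA1 (nptI) aminoglycoside phosphotransferase gene, and the record lists the plasmid as high copy.

The payload is a guide RNA cassette driven by the pBG42 promoter, which is named in the catalogue entry but not annotated in the feature table. Where a targeting spacer would normally sit, the plasmid carries a monomeric superfolder GFP coding sequence (about 0.7 kb), placed immediately upstream of the Streptococcus pyogenes Cas9 gRNA scaffold and followed by an rrnB T1 terminator. No guide sequence is specified, consistent with GFP acting as a placeholder in the sgRNA site. A plausible use, though the record does not say so explicitly, is that replacing GFP with a spacer lets correct clones be recognised by loss of fluorescence, while the parent plasmid also reports on pBG42 promoter activity. The cloning sites are not recorded. A second rrnB T1 terminator in reverse orientation upstream and a lambda t0 terminator downstream insulate the cassette from surrounding transcription, and remnants of a pUC multiple cloning site and lacZα lie between them. No Cas9 or dCas9 gene is annotated, so the nuclease or repressor must be supplied separately.
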