Features (pLannotate 1.2.2; 11 found; start..end, strand, type, name):
     56..142     -  terminator     rrnB T1 terminator: Escherichia coli rrnB; transcription terminator T1 from the E. coli rrnB gene
    281..988     +  CDS            Superfolder GFP: Superfolder GFP is a basic (constitutively fluorescent) green fluorescent protein published in 2005, derived from Aequorea victoria. It is reported to be a very rapidly-maturing weak dimer.
   1000..1075    +  misc_RNA       gRNA scaffold: guide RNA scaffold for the Streptococcus pyogenes CRISPR/Cas9 system
   1077..1120    +  terminator     rrnB T1 terminator: Escherichia coli rrnB; transcription terminator T1 from the E. coli rrnB gene
   1126..1170    +  misc_feature   MCS (fragment): pUC18/19 multiple cloning site
   1178..1202    +  CDS            lacZα (fragment): LacZα fragment of β-galactosidase; lacZ fragment
   1213..1307    +  terminator     lambda t0 terminator: transcription terminator from phage lambda
   1439..2251    +  CDS            aphA1: KKA1_ECOLX - Also known as nptI. Protein inferred from homology: Swiss-Prot protein existence level 3. Resistance to kanamycin and structurally-related aminoglycosides, including amikacin. From Escherichia coli.
   2421..2529    +  oriT           oriT: incP origin of transfer
   2540..3202    -  CDS            pBBR1 Rep: replication protein for the broad-host-range plasmid pBBR1 from Bordetella bronchiseptica
   3203..3974    -  rep_origin     pBBR1 oriV: replication origin of the broad-host-range plasmid pBBR1 from Bordetella bronchiseptica; requires the pBBR1 Rep protein for replication
>Addgene plasmid #220191 | pSpyC-GFP | addgene full sequence | sequence record 437523 | Addgene NGS Result
GAAGCCCGGAGAGCAAGCCCGTAGGGGGGGCGCGCCCAGCTGTCTAGGGCGGCGGATTTGTCCTACTCAG
GAGAGCGTTCACCGACAAACAACAGATAAAACGAAAGGCCCAGTCTTTCGACTGAGCCTTTCGTTTTATT
TGATGCCTTTAATTAAGCCCATTGACAAGGCTCTCGCGGCCAGGTATAATTGCACGACCTAGGCCGCGGC
CGCGCGAATTCGAGCTCGGTCTCATCACTAGCTTATAGAAGGAGATATACATATGATCATGGGAATTCAT
AAAGGTGAAGAACTGTTCACCGGTGTTGTTCCGATCCTGGTTGAACTGGATGGTGATGTTAACGGCCACA
AATTCTCTGTTCGTGGTGAAGGTGAAGGTGATGCAACCAACGGTAAACTGACCCTGAAATTCATCTGCAC
TACCGGTAAACTGCCGGTTCCATGGCCGACTCTGGTGACTACCCTGACCTATGGTGTTCAGTGTTTTTCT
CGTTACCCGGATCACATGAAGCAGCATGATTTCTTCAAATCTGCAATGCCGGAAGGTTATGTACAGGAGC
GCACCATTTCTTTCAAAGACGATGGCACCTACAAAACCCGTGCAGAGGTTAAATTTGAAGGTGATACTCT
GGTGAACCGTATTGAACTGAAAGGCATTGATTTCAAAGAGGACGGCAACATCCTGGGCCACAAACTGGAA
TATAACTTCAACTCCCATAACGTTTACATCACCGCAGACAAACAGAAGAACGGTATCAAAGCTAACTTCA
AAATTCGCCATAACGTTGAAGACGGTAGCGTACAGCTGGCGGACCACTACCAGCAGAACACTCCGATCGG
TGATGGTCCGGTTCTGCTGCCGGATAACCACTACCTGTCCACCCAGTCTAAACTGTCCAAAGACCCGAAC
GAAAAGCGCGACCACATGGTGCTGCTGGAGTTCGTTACTGCAGCAGGTATCACGCACGGCATGGATGAAC
TCTACAAATAAGGGTCTCTGTTTTAGAGCTAGAAATAGCAAGTTAAAATAAGGCTAGTCCGTTATCAACT
TGAAAAAGTGGCACCGAGTCGGTGCTATAAAACGAAAGGCCCAGTCTTTCGACTGAGCCTTTCGTTTTAT
AACTAGGTACCCGGGGATCCTCTAGAGTCGACCTGCAGGCATGCAAGCTTGCGGCCGCGTCGTGACTGGG
AAAACCCTGGCGACTAGTCTTGGACTCCTGTTGATAGATCCAGTAATGACCTCAGAACTCCATCTGGATT
TGTTCAGAACGCTCGGTTGCCGCCGGGCGTTTTTTATTGGTGAGAATCCAGGGGTCCCCAATAATTACGA
TTTAAATTTGTGTCTCAAAATCTCTGATGTTACATTGCACAAGATAAAAATATATCATCATGAACAATAA
AACTGTCTGCTTACATAAACAGTAATACAAGGGGTGTTATGAGCCATATTCAGCGTGAAACGAGCTGTAG
CCGTCCGCGTCTGAACAGCAACATGGATGCGGATCTGTATGGCTATAAATGGGCGCGTGATAACGTGGGT
CAGAGCGGCGCGACCATTTATCGTCTGTATGGCAAACCGGATGCGCCGGAACTGTTTCTGAAACATGGCA
AAGGCAGCGTGGCGAACGATGTGACCGATGAAATGGTGCGTCTGAACTGGCTGACCGAATTTATGCCGCT
GCCGACCATTAAACATTTTATTCGCACCCCGGATGATGCGTGGCTGCTGACCACCGCGATTCCGGGCAAA
ACCGCGTTTCAGGTGCTGGAAGAATATCCGGATAGCGGCGAAAACATTGTGGATGCGCTGGCCGTGTTTC
TGCGTCGTCTGCATAGCATTCCGGTGTGCAACTGCCCGTTTAACAGCGATCGTGTGTTTCGTCTGGCCCA
GGCGCAGAGCCGTATGAACAACGGCCTGGTGGATGCGAGCGATTTTGATGATGAACGTAACGGCTGGCCG
GTGGAACAGGTGTGGAAAGAAATGCATAAACTGCTGCCGTTTAGCCCGGATAGCGTGGTGACCCACGGCG
ATTTTAGCCTGGATAACCTGATTTTCGATGAAGGCAAACTGATTGGCTGCATTGATGTGGGCCGTGTGGG
CATTGCGGATCGTTATCAGGATCTGGCCATTCTGTGGAACTGCCTGGGCGAATTTAGCCCGAGCCTGCAA
AAACGTCTGTTTCAGAAATATGGCATTGATAATCCGGATATGAACAAACTGCAATTTCATCTGATGCTGG
ATGAATTTTTCTAATAATTAATTGGACCGCGGTCCGCGCGTTGTCCTTTTCCGCTGCATAACCCTGCTTC
GGGGTCATTATAGCGATTTTTTCGGTATATCCATCCTTTTTCGCACGATATACAGGATTTTGCCAAAGGG
TTCGTGTAGACTTTCCTTGGTGTATCCAACGGCGTCAGCCGGGCAGGATAGGTGAAGTAGGCCCACCCGC
GAGCGGGTGTTCCTTCTTCACTGTCCCTTATTCGCACCTGGCGGTGCTCAACGGGAATCCTGCTCTGCGA
GGCTGGCCGTAGGCCGGCCCTACCGGCGCGGCAGCGTTACCCGTGTCGGCGGCTCCAACGGCTCGCCATC
GTCCAGAAAACACGGCTCATCGGGCATCGGCAGGCGCTGCTGCCCGCGCCGTTCCCATTCCTCCGTTTCG
GTCAAGGCTGGCAGGTCTGGTTCCATGCCCGGAATGCCGGGCTGGCTGGGCGGCTCCTCGCCGGGGCCGG
TCGGTAGTTGCTGCTCGCCCGGATACAGGGTCGGGATGCGGCGCAGGTCGCCATGCCCCAACAGCGATTC
GTCCTGGTCGTCGTGATCAACCACCACGGCGGCACTGAACACCGACAGGCGCAACTGGTCGCGGGGCTGG
CCCCACGCCACGCGGTCATTGACCACGTAGGCCGACACGGTGCCGGGGCCGTTGAGCTTCACGACGGAGA
TCCAGCGCTCGGCCACCAAGTCCTTGACTGCGTATTGGACCGTCCGCAAAGAACGTCCGATGAGCTTGGA
AAGTGTCTTCTGGCTGACCACCACGGCGTTCTGGTGGCCCATCTGCGCCACGAGGTGATGCAGCAGCATT
GCCGCCGTGGGTTTCCTCGCAATAAGCCCGGCCCACGCCTCATGCGCTTTGCGTTCCGTTTGCACCCAGT
GACCGGGCTTGTTCTTGGCTTGAATGCCGATTTCTCTGGACTGCGTGGCCATGCTTATCTCCATGCGGTA
GGGGTGCCGCACGGTTGCGGCACCATGCGCAATCAGCTGCAACTTTTCGGCAGCGCGACAACAATTATGC
GTTGCGTAAAAGTGGCAGTCAATTACAGATTTTCTTTAACCTACGCAATGAGCTATTGCGGGGGGTGCCG
CAATGAGCTGTTGCGTACCCCCCTTTTTTAAGTTGTTGATTTTTAAGTCTTTCGCATTTCGCCCTATATC
TAGTTCTTTGGTGCCCAAAGAAGGGCACCCCTGCGGGGTTCCCCCACGCCTTCGGCGCGGCTCCCCCTCC
GGCAAAAAGTGGCCCCTCCGGGGCTTGTTGATCGACTGCGCGGCCTTCGGCCTTGCCCAAGGTGGCGCTG
CCCCCTTGGAACCCCCGCACTCGCCGCCGTGAGGCTCGGGGGGCAGGCGGGCGGGCTTCGCCCTTCGACT
GCCCCCACTCGCATAGGCTTGGGTCGTTCCAGGCGCGTCAAGGCCAAGCCGCTGCGCGGTCGCTGCGCGA
GCCTTGACCCGCCTTCCACTTGGTGTCCAACCGGCAAGCGAAGCGCGCAGGCCGCAGGCCGGAGGCTTTT
CCCCAGAGAAAATTAAAAAAATTGATGGGGCAAGGCCGCAGGCCGCGCAGTTGGAGCCGGTGGGTATGTG
GTCGAAGGCTGGGTAGCCGGTGGGCAATCCCTGTGGTCAAGCTCGTGGGCAGGCGCAGCCTGTCCATCAG
CTTGTCCAGCAGGGTTGTCCACGGGCCGAGCGAAGCGAGCCAGCCGGTGGCCGCTCGCGGCCATCGTCCA
CATATCCACGGGCTGGCAAGGGAGCGCAGCGACCGCGCAGGGC
